>Addgene plasmid #13422 | pBAC-lacZ | addgene full sequence | sequence record 264552 | Addgene NGS Result
GCGGCCGCAACCATGCGAGAGTAGGGAACTGCCAGGCATCAAATAAAACGAAAGGCTCAGTCGAAAGACT
GGGCCTTTCGTTTTATCTGTTGTTTGTCGGTGAACGCTCTCCTGAGTAGGACAAATCCGCCGGGAGCGGA
TTTGAACGTTGCGAAGCAACGGCCCGGAGGGTGGCGGGCAGGACGCCCGCCATAAACTGCCAGGCATCAA
ATTAAGCAGAAGGCCATCCTGACGGATGGCCTTTTTGCGTTTCTACAAACTCTTTTGTTTATTTTTCTAA
ATACATTCAAATATGTATCCGCTCATGACATTAACCTATAAAAATAGGCGTATCACGAGGCCCTTTCGTC
TTCAAGAATTCTGTGGAAGATCTTGAGACCGCGATCGCGATGACCGTAGGCGCGCCGGTCTCTATTACAT
TAGGCACCCCGGGCTTTACACTTTATGCTTCCGGCTCGTATGTTGTGTCGACCGAGCGGATAACAATTTC
ACACAGGAAACAGCTATGACCATGATTACGAATTTCGACCTGCAGCCAAGCTTGGCACTGGCCGTCGTTT
TACAACGTCGTGACTGGGAAAACCCTGGCGTTACCCAACTTAATCGCCTTGCAGCACATCCCCCTTTCGC
CAGCTGGCGTAATAGCGAAGAGGCCCGCACCGATCGCCCTTCCCAACAGTTGCGCAGCCTGAATGGCGAA
TGGCGCTTTGCCTGGTTTCCGGCACCAGAAGCGGTGCCGGAAAGCTGGCTGGAGTGCGATCTTCCTGAGG
CCGATACTGTCGTCGTCCCCTCAAACTGGCAGATGCACGGTTACGATGCGCCCATCTACACCAACGTGAC
CTATCCCATTACGGTCAATCCGCCGTTTGTTCCCACGGAGAATCCGACGGGTTGTTACTCGCTCACATTT
AATGTTGATGAAAGCTGGCTACAGGAAGGCCAGACGCGAATTATTTTTGATGGCGTTAACTCGGCGTTTC
ATCTGTGGTGCAACGGGCGCTGGGTCGGTTACGGCCAGGACAGTCGTTTGCCGTCTGAATTTGACCTGAG
CGCATTTTTACGCGCCGGAGAAAACCGCCTCGCGGTGATGGTGCTGCGCTGGAGTGACGGCAGTTATCTG
GAAGATCAGGATATGTGGCGGATGAGCGGCATTTTCCGTGACGTCTCGTTGCTGCATAAACCGACTACAC
AAATCAGCGATTTCCATGTTGCCACTCGCTTTAATGATGATTTCAGCCGCGCTGTACTGGAGGCTGAAGT
TCAGATGTGCGGCGAGTTGCGTGACTACCTACGGGTAACAGTTTCTTTATGGCAGGGTGAAACGCAGGTC
GCCAGCGGCACCGCGCCTTTCGGCGGTGAAATTATCGATGAGCGTGGTGGTTATGCCGATCGCGTCACAC
TACGTCTGAACGTCGAAAACCCGAAACTGTGGAGCGCCGAAATCCCGAATCTCTATCGTGCGGTGGTTGA
ACTGCACACCGCCGACGGCACGCTGATTGAAGCAGAAGCCTGCGATGTCGGTTTCCGCGAGGTGCGGATT
GAAAATGGTCTGCTGCTGCTGAACGGCAAGCCGTTGCTGATTCGAGGCGTTAACCGTCACGAGCATCATC
CTCTGCATGGTCAGGTCATGGATGAGCAGACGATGGTGCAGGATATCCTGCTGATGAAGCAGAACAACTT
TAACGCCGTGCGCTGTTCGCATTATCCGAACCATCCGCTGTGGTACACGCTGTGCGACCGCTACGGCCTG
TATGTGGTGGATGAAGCCAATATTGAAACCCACGGCATGGTGCCAATGAATCGTCTGACCGATGATCCGC
GCTGGCTACCGGCGATGAGCGAACGCGTAACGCGAATGGTGCAGCGCGATCGTAATCACCCGAGTGTGAT
CATCTGGTCGCTGGGGAATGAATCAGGCCACGGCGCTAATCACGACGCGCTGTATCGCTGGATCAAATCT
GTCGATCCTTCCCGCCCGGTGCAGTATGAAGGCGGCGGAGCCGACACCACGGCCACCGATATTATTTGCC
CGATGTACGCGCGCGTGGATGAAGACCAGCCCTTCCCGGCTGTGCCGAAATGGTCCATCAAAAAATGGCT
TTCGCTACCTGGAGAGACGCGCCCGCTGATCCTTTGCGAATACGCCCACGCGATGGGTAACAGTCTTGGC
GGTTTCGCTAAATACTGGCAGGCGTTTCGTCAGTATCCCCGTTTACAGGGCGGCTTCGTCTGGGACTGGG
TGGATCAGTCGCTGATTAAATATGATGAAAACGGCAACCCGTGGTCGGCTTACGGCGGTGATTTTGGCGA
TACGCCGAACGATCGCCAGTTCTGTATGAACGGTCTGGTCTTTGCCGACCGCACGCCGCATCCAGCGCTG
ACGGAAGCAAAACACCAGCAGCAGTTTTTCCAGTTCCGTTTATCCGGGCAAACCATCGAAGTGACCAGCG
AATACCTGTTCCGTCATAGCGATAACGAGCTCCTGCACTGGATGGTGGCGCTGGATGGTAAGCCGCTGGC
AAGCGGTGAAGTGCCTCTGGATGTCGCTCCACAAGGTAAACAGTTGATTGAACTGCCTGAACTACCGCAG
CCGGAGAGCGCCGGGCAACTCTGGCTCACAGTACGCGTAGTGCAACCGAACGCGACCGCATGGTCAGAAG
CCGGGCACATCAGCGCCTGGCAGCAGTGGCGTCTGGCGGAAAACCTCAGTGTGACGCTCCCCGCCGCGTC
CCACGCCATCCCGCATCTGACCACCAGCGAAATGGATTTTTGCATCGAGCTGGGTAATAAGCGTTGGCAA
TTTAACCGCCAGTCAGGCTTTCTTTCACAGATGTGGATTGGCGATAAAAAACAACTGCTGACGCCGCTGC
GCGATCAGTTCACCCGTGCACCGCTGGATAACGACATTGGCGTAAGTGAAGCGACCCGCATTGACCCTAA
CGCCTGGGTCGAACGCTGGAAGGCGGCGGGCCATTACCAGGCCGAAGCAGCGTTGTTGCAGTGCACGGCA
GATACACTTGCTGATGCGGTGCTGATTACGACCGCTCACGCGTGGCAGCATCAGGGGAAAACCTTATTTA
TCAGCCGGAAAACCTACCGGATTGATGGTAGTGGTCAAATGGCGATTACCGTTGATGTTGAAGTGGCGAG
CGATACACCGCATCCGGCGCGGATTGGCCTGAACTGCCAGCTGGCGCAGGTAGCAGAGCGGGTAAACTGG
CTCGGATTAGGGCCGCAAGAAAACTATCCCGACCGCCTTACTGCCGCCTGTTTTGACCGCTGGGATCTGC
CATTGTCAGACATGTATACCCCGTACGTCTTCCCGAGCGAAAACGGTCTGCGCTGCGGGACGCGCGAATT
GAATTATGGCCCACACCAGTGGCGCGGCGACTTCCAGTTCAACATCAGCCGCTACAGTCAACAGCAACTG
ATGGAAACCAGCCATCGCCATCTGCTGCACGCGGAAGAAGGCACATGGCTGAATATCGACGGTTTCCATA
TGGGGATTGGTGGCGACGACTCCTGGAGCCCGTCAGTATCGGCGGAATTACAGCTGAGCGCCGGTCGCTA
CCATTACCAGTTGGTCTGGTGTCAAAAATAATTAATTAACTCCGGATCTAGAGCCCGCCTAATGAGCGGG
CTTTTTTTTCTTAAGGCCGCATCGAATATAACTTCGTATAATGTATGCTATACGAAGTTATTAGCGATGA
GCTCGGACTTCCATTGTTCATTCCACGGACAAAAACAGAGAAAGGAAACGACAGAGGCCAAAAAGCTCGC
TTTCAGCACCTGTCGTTTCCTTTCTTTTCAGAGGGTATTTTAAATAAAAACATTAAGTTATGACGAAGAA
GAACGGAAACGCCTTAAACCGGAAAATTTTCATAAATAGCGAAAACCCGCGAGGTCGCCGCCCCGTAACC
TGTCGGATCACCGGAAAGGACCCGTAAAGTGATAATGATTATCATCTACATATCACAACGTGCGTGGAGG
CCATCAAACCACGTCAAATAATCAATTATGACGCAGGTATCGTATTAATTGATCTGCATCAACTTAACGT
AAAAACAACTTCAGACAATACAAATCAGCGACACTGAATACGGGGCAACCTCATGTCCGAGCTCGCGAGC
TCGTCGACAGCGACACACTTGCATCGGATGCAGCCCGGTTAACGTGCCGGCACGGCCTGGGTAACCAGGT
ATTTTGTCCACATAACCGTGCGCAAAATGTTGTGGATAAGCAGGACACAGCAGCAATCCACAGCAGGCAT
ACAACCGCACACCGAGGTTACTCCGTTCTACAGGTTACGACGACATGTCAATACTTGCCCTTGACAGGCA
TTGATGGAATCGTAGTCTCACGCTGATAGTCTGATCGACAATACAAGTGGGACCGTGGTCCCAGACCGAT
AATCAGACCGACAACACGAGTGGGATCGTGGTCCCAGACTAATAATCAGACCGACGATACGAGTGGGACC
GTGGTCCCAGACTAATAATCAGACCGACGATACGAGTGGGACCGTGGTTCCAGACTAATAATCAGACCGA
CGATACGAGTGGGACCGTGGTCCCAGACTAATAATCAGACCGACGATACGAGTGGGACCATGGTCCCAGA
CTAATAATCAGACCGACGATACGAGTGGGACCGTGGTCCCAGTCTGATTATCAGACCGACGATACGAGTG
GGACCGTGGTCCCAGACTAATAATCAGACCGACGATACGAGTGGGACCGTGGTCCCAGACTAATAATCAG
ACCGACGATACGAGTGGGACCGTGGTCCCAGTCTGATTATCAGACCGACGATACAAGTGGAACAGTGGGC
CCAGAGAGAATATTCAGGCCAGTTATGCTTTCTGGCCTGTAACAAAGGACATTAAGTAAAGACAGATAAA
CGTAGACTAAAACGTGGTCGCATCAGGGTGCTGGCTTTTCAAGTTCCTTAAGAATGGCCTCAATTTTCTC
TATACACTCAGTTGGAACACGGGACCTGTCCAGGTTAAGCACCATTTTATCGCCCTTATACAATACTGTC
GCTCCAGGAGCAAACTGATGTCGTGAGCTTAAACTAGTTCTTGATGCAGATGACGTTTTAAGCACAGAAG
TTAAAAGAGTGATAACTTCTTCAGCTTCAAATATCACCCCAGCTTTTTTCTGCTCATGAAGGTTAGATGC
CTGCTGCTTAAGTAATTCCTCTTTATCTGTAAAGGCTTTTTGAAGTGCATCACCTGACCGGGCAGATAGT
TCACCGGGGTGAGAAAAAAGAGCAACAACTGATTTAGGCAATTTGGCGGTGTTGATACAGCGGGTAATAA
TCTTACGTGAAATATTTTCCGCATCAGCCAGCGCAGAAATATTTCCAGCAAATTCATTCTGCAATCGGCT
TGCATAACGCTGACCACGTTCATAAGCACTTGTTGGGCGATAATCGTTACCCAATCTGGATAATGCAGCC
ATCTGCTCATCATCCAGCTCGCCAACCAGAACACGATAATCACTTTCGGTAAGTGCAGCAGCTTTACGAC
GGCGACTCCCATCGGCAATTTCTATGACACCAGATACTCTTCGACCGAACGCCGGTGTCTGTTGACCAGT
CAGTAGAAAAGAAGGGATGAGATCATCCAGTGCGTCCTCAGTAAGCAGCTCCTGGTCACGTTCATTACCT
GACCATACCCGAGAGGTCTTCTCAACACTATCACCCCGGAGCACTTCAAGAGTAAACTTCACATCCCGAC
CACATACAGGCAAAGTAATGGCATTACCGCGAGCCATTACTCCTACGCGCGCAATTAACGAATCCACCAT
CGGGGCAGCTGGTGTCGATAACGAAGTATCTTCAACCGGTTGAGTATTGAGCGTATGTTTTGGAATAACA
GGCGCACGCTTCATTATCTAATCTCCCAGCGTGGTTTAATCAGACGATCGAAAATTTCATTGCAGACAGG
TTCCCAAATAGAAAGAGCATTTCTCCAGGCACCAGTTGAAGAGCGTTGATCAATGGCCTGTTCAAAAACA
GTTCTCATCCGGATCTGACCTTTACCAACTTCATCCGTTTCACGTACAACATTTTTTAGAACCATGCTTC
CCCAGGCATCCCGAATTTGCTCCTCCATCCACGGGGACTGAGAGCCATTACTATTGCTGTATTTGGTAAG
CAAAATACGTACATCAGGCTCGAACCCTTTAAGATCAACGTTCTTGAGCAGATCACGAAGCATATCGAAA
AACTGCAGTGCGGAGGTGTAGTCAAACAACTCAGCAGGCGTGGGAACAATCAGCACATCAGCAGCACATA
CGACATTAATCGTGCCGATACCCAGGTTAGGCGCGCTGTCAATAACTATGACATCATAGTCATGAGCAAC
AGTTTCAATGGCCAGTCGGAGCATCAGGTGTGGATCGGTGGGCAGTTTACCTTCATCAAATTTGCCCATT
AACTCAGTTTCAATACGGTGCAGAGCCAGACAGGAAGGAATAATGTCAAGCCCCGGCCAGCAAGTGGGCT
TTATTGCATAAGTGACATCGTCCTTTTCCCCAAGATAGAAAGGCAGGAGAGTGTCTTCTGCATGAATATG
AAGATCTGGTACCCATCCGTGATACATTGAGGCTGTTCCCTGGGGGTCGTTACCTTCCACGAGCAAAACA
CGTAGCCCCTTCAGAGCCAGATCCTGAGCAAGATGAACAGAAACTGAGGTTTTGTAAACGCCACCTTTAT
GGGCAGCAACCCCGATCACCGGTGGAAATACGTCTTCAGCACGTCGCAATCGCGTACCAAACACATCACG
CATATGATTAATTTGTTCAATTGTATAACCAACACGTTGCTCAACCCGTCCTCGAATTTCCATATCCGGG
TGCGGTAGTCGCCCTGCTTTCTCGGCATCTCTGATAGCCTGAGAAGAAACCCCAACTAAATCCGCTGCTT
CACCTATTCTCCAGCGCCGGGTTATTTTCCTCGCTTCCGGGCTGTCATCATTAAACTGTGCAATGGCGAT
AGCCTTCGTCATTTCATGACCAGCGTTTATGCACTGGTTAAGTGTTTCCATGAGTTTCATTCTGAACATC
CTTTAATCATTGCTTTGCGTTTTTTTATTAAATCTTGCAATTTACTGCAAAGCAACAACAAAATCGCAAA
GTCATCAAAAAACCGCAAAGTTGTTTAAAATAAGAGCAACACTACAAAAGGAGATAAGAAGAGCACATAC
CTCAGTCACTTATTATCACTAGCGCTCGCCGCAGCCGTGTAACCGAGCATAGCGAGCGAACTGGCGAGGA
AGCAAAGAAGAACTGTTCTGTCAGATAGCTCTTACGCTCAGCGCAAGAAGAAATATCCACCGTGGGAAAA
ACTCCAGGTAGAGGTACACACGCGGATAGCCAATTCAGAGTAATAAACTGTGATAATCAACCCTCATCAA
TGATGACGAACTAACCCCCGATATCAAGTCACATGACGAAGGGAAAGAGAAGGAAATCAACTGTGACAAA
CTGCCCTCAAATTTGGCTTCCTTAAAAATTACAGTTCAAAAAGTATGAGAAAATCCATGCAGGCTGAAGG
AAACAGCAAAACTGTGACAAATTACCCTCAGTAGGTCAGAACAAATGTGACGAACCACCCTCAAATCTGT
GACAGATAACCCTCAGACTATCCTGTCGTCATGGAAGTGATATCGCGGAAGGAAAATACGATATGAGTCG
TCTGGCGGCCTTTCTTTTTCTCAATGTATGAGAGGCGCATTGGAGTTCTGCTGTTGATCTCATTAACACA
GACCTGCAGGAAGCGGCGGCGGAAGTCAGGCATACGCTGGTAACTTTGAGGCAGCTGGTAACGCTCTATG
ATCCAGTCGATTTTCAGAGAGACGATGCCTGAGCCATCCGGCTTACGATACTGACACAGGGATTCGTATA
AACGCATGGCATACGGATTGGTGATTTCTTTTGTTTCACTAAGCCGAAACTGCGTAAACCGGTTCTGTAA
CCCGATAAAGAAGGGAATGAGATATGGGTTGATATGTACACTGTAAAGCCCTCTGGATGGACTGTGCGCA
CGTTTGATAAACCAAGGAAAAGATTCATAGCCTTTTTCATCGCCGGCATCCTCTTCAGGGCGATAAAAAA
CCACTTCCTTCCCCGCGAAACTCTTCAATGCCTGCCGTATATCCTTACTGGCTTCCGCAGAGGTCAATCC
GAATATTTCAGCATATTTAGCAACATGGATCTCGCAGATACCGTCATGTTCCTGTAGGGTGCCATCAGAT
TTTCTGATCTGGTCAACGAACAGATACAGCATACGTTTTTGATCCCGGGAGAGACTATATGCCGCCTCAG
TGAGGTCGTTTGACTGGACGATTCGCGGGCTATTTTTACGTTTCTTGTGATTGATAACCGCTGTTTCCGC
CATGACAGATCCATGTGAAGTGTGACAAGTTTTTAGATTGTCACACTAAATAAAAAAGAGTCAATAAGCA
GGGATAACTTTGTGAAAAAACAGCTTCTTCTGAGGGCAATTTGTCACAGGGTTAAGGGCAATTTGTCACA
GACAGGACTGTCATTTGAGGGTGATTTGTCACACTGAAAGGGCAATTTGTCACAACACCTTCTCTAGAAC
CAGCATGGATAAAGGCCTACAAGGCGCTCTAAAAAAGAAGATCTAAAAACTATAAAAAAAATAATTATAA
AAATATCCCCGTGGATAAGTGGATAACCCCAAGGGAAGTTTTTTCAGGCATCGTGTGTAAGCAGAATATA
TAAGTGCTGTTCCCTGGTGCTTCCTCGCTCACTCGACCGGGAGGGTTCGAGAAGGGGGGGCACCCCCCTT
CGGCGTGCGCGGTCACGCGCACAGGGCGCAGCCCTGGTTAAAAACAAGGTTTATAAATATTGGTTTAAAA
GCAGGTTAAAAGACAGGTTAGCGGTGGCCGAAAAACGGGCGGAAACCCTTGCAAATGCTGGATTTTCTGC
CTGTGGACAGCCCCTCAAATGTCAATAGGTGCGCCCCTCATCTGTCAGCACTCTGCCCCTCAAGTGTCAA
GGATCGCGCCCCTCATCTGTCAGTAGTCGCGCCCCTCAAGTGTCAATACCGCAGGGCACTTATCCCCAGG
CTTGTCCACATCATCTGTGGGAAACTCGCGTAAAATCAGGCGTTTTCGCCGATTTGCGAGGCTGGCCAGC
TCCACGTCGCCGGCCGAAATCGAGCCTGCCCCTCATCTGTCAACGCCGCGCCGGGTGAGTCGGCCCCTCA
AGTGTCAACGTCCGCCCCTCATCTGTCAGTGAGGGCCAAGTTTTCCGCGAGGTATCCACAACGCCGGCGG
CCGGCCGCGGTGTCTCGCACACGGCTTCGACGGCGTTTCTGGCGCGTTTGCAGGGCCATAGACGGCCGCC
AGCCCAGCGGCGAGGGCAACCAGCCGAGGGCTTCGCCCTGTCGCTCGACTGCGGCGAGCACTACTGGCTG
TAAAAGGACAGACCACATCATGGTTCTGTGTTCATTAGGTTGTTCTGTCCATTGCTGACATAATCCGCTC
CACTTCAACGTAACACCGCACGAAGATTTCTATTGTTCCTGAAGGCATATTCAAATCGTTTTCGTTACCG
CTTGCAGGCATCATGACAGAACACTACTTCCTATAAACGCTACACAGGCTCCTGAGATTAATAATGCGGA
TCTCTACGATAATGGGAGATTTTCCCGACTGTTTCGTTCGCTTCTCAGTGGATAACAGCCAGCTTCTCTG
TTTAACAGACAAAAACAGCATATCCACTCAGTTCCACATTTCCATATAAAGGCCAAGGCATTTATTCTCA
GGATAATTGTTTCAGCATCGCAACCGCATCAGACTCCGGCATCGCAAACTGCACCCGGTGCCGGGCAGCC
ACATCCAGCGCAAAAACCTTCGTGTAGACTTCCGTTGAACTGATGGACTTATGTCCCATCAGGCTTTGCA
GAACTTTCAGCGGTATACCGGCATACAGCATGTGCATCGCATAGGAATGGCGGAACGTATGTGGTGTGAC
CGGAACAGAGAACGTCACACCGTCAGCAGCAGCGGCGGCAACCGCCTCCCCAATCCAGGTCCTGACCGTT
CTGTCCGTCACTTCCCAGATCCGCGCTTTCTCTGTCCTTCCTGTGCGACGGTTACGCCGCTCCATGAGCT
TATCGCGAATAAATACCTGTGACGGAAGATCACTTCGCAGAATAAATAAATCCTGGTGTCCCTGTTGATA
CCGGGAAGCCCTGGGCCAACTTTTGGCGAAAATGAGACGTTGATCGGCACGTAAGAGGTTCCAACTTTCA
CCATAATGAAATAAGATCACTACCGGGCGTATTTTTTGAGTTATCGAGATTTTCAGGAGCTAAGGAAGCT
AAAATGGAGAAAAAAATCACTGGATATACCACCGTTGATATATCCCAATGGCATCGTAAAGAACATTTTG
AGGCATTTCAGTCAGTTGCTCAATGTACCTATAACCAGACCGTTCAGCTGGATATTACGGCCTTTTTAAA
GACCGTAAAGAAAAATAAGCACAAGTTTTATCCGGCCTTTATTCACATTCTTGCCCGCCTGATGAATGCT
CATCCGGAATTTCGTATGGCAATGAAAGACGGTGAGCTGGTGATATGGGATAGTGTTCACCCTTGTTACA
CCGTTTTCCATGAGCAAACTGAAACGTTTTCATCGCTCTGGAGTGAATACCACGACGATTTCCGGCAGTT
TCTACACATATATTCGCAAGATGTGGCGTGTTACGGTGAAAACCTGGCCTATTTCCCTAAAGGGTTTATT
GAGAATATGTTTTTCGTCTCAGCCAATCCCTGGGTGAGTTTCACCAGTTTTGATTTAAACGTGGCCAATA
TGGACAACTTCTTCGCCCCCGTTTTCACCATGGGCAAATATTATACGCAAGGCGACAAGGTGCTGATGCC
GCTGGCGATTCAGGTTCATCATGCCGTTTGTGATGGCTTCCATGTCGGCAGAATGCTTAATGAATTACAA
CAGTACTGCGATGAGTGGCAGGGCGGGGCGTAATTTTTTTAAGGCAGTTATTGGTGCCCTTAAACGCCTG
GTTGCTACGCCTGAATAAGTGATAATAAGCGGATGAATGGCAGAAATTCGATGATAAGCTGTCAAACATG
AGAATTGGTCGACGGCCCGG
Features (pLannotate 1.2.2; 19 found; start..end, strand, type, name):
     40..126     +  terminator     rrnB T1 terminator: Escherichia coli rrnB; transcription terminator T1 from the E. coli rrnB gene
    218..245     +  terminator     rrnB T2 terminator: transcription terminator T2 from the E. coli rrnB gene
    264..308     +  promoter       AmpR promoter (fragment): bla
    435..465     +  promoter       lac promoter: promoter for the E. coli lac operon
    554..3601    +  CDS            lacZ: β-galactosidase; lacZ
   3668..3701    -  protein_bind   loxP: Cre-mediated recombination occurs in the 8-bp core sequence (GCATACAT). Cre recombinase
   3719..4117    +  misc_feature   cos: lambda cos site; allows packaging into phage lambda particles
   4131..4277    -  CDS            yuaZ (fragment): YUAZ_ECO57 - Protein predicted: Swiss-Prot protein existence level 4. From Escherichia coli O157:H7.
   4377..4850    -  misc_feature   sopC: sopC; centromere-like partitioning region of the bacterial F plasmid
   4926..5894    -  CDS            sopB: SOPB_ECOLI - Also known as B. Experimental evidence at protein level: Swiss-Prot protein existence level 1. Control of plasmid partitioning; required to recognize the cis-acting. Binds specifically with the DNA segment containing the sopC region. SopB is trans-acting. From Escherichia coli (strain K12).
   5894..7069    -  CDS            sopA: partitioning protein for the bacterial F plasmid; sopA
   7395..7645    -  misc_feature   incC: incC; incompatibility region of the bacterial F plasmid
   7648..8403    -  CDS            repE: replication initiation protein for the bacterial F plasmid; repE
   8494..8713    -  rep_origin     ori2: secondary origin of replication for the bacterial F plasmid; also known as oriS
   8789..9403    -  rep_origin     oriV: origin of replication for the bacterial F plasmid
   9801..10145   -  CDS            resD (fragment): REDF_ECOLI - Also known as D. Protein inferred from homology: Swiss-Prot protein existence level 3. Acts as a repressor of transcription and as a site-specific resolvase that cleaves at the RfsF site. From Escherichia coli (strain K12).
  10261..10363   +  promoter       cat promoter: promoter of the E. coli cat gene encoding chloramphenicol acetyltransferase
  10364..11020   +  CDS            cat: CAT_ECOLX - Experimental evidence at protein level: Swiss-Prot protein existence level 1. This enzyme is an effector of chloramphenicol resistance in bacteria. From Escherichia coli. This protein is used as a marker in many commonly used cloning vectors, such as pACYC184.
  11108..11125   -  promoter       tet promoter (fragment): E. coli promoter for tetracycline efflux protein gene
