[The description below was written by a language model from this plasmid's Addgene catalogue record and pLannotate feature annotations shown in this document.]
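Description:
pBAC-lacZ is an empty-backbone reporter vector of about 11.15 kb for bacterial cell-based two-hybrid (B2H) assays in E. coli, built on a mini-F' (BAC-type) replicon. The feature table shows the F-plasmid maintenance machinery: the ori2/oriS origin with the repE initiator and incC incompatibility region, and the sopA, sopB and sopC partitioning system. Together these keep the plasmid as a stably inherited single-copy episome. Selection is by chloramphenicol, through a cat gene driven by its own promoter. According to the depositor, single-copy maintenance gives poor DNA yields. The plasmid therefore also carries a second, higher-copy origin, oriV, that fires only when the trans-acting trfA product is supplied. In host strains carrying an inducible trfA gene, induction raises the copy number for plasmid preparation. The automated annotation labels oriV as an F-plasmid origin, whereas the depositor describes it as this separate trfA-dependent origin.

The payload is a lacZ (β-galactosidase) coding sequence downstream of a lac promoter, preceded by the rrnB T1 and T2 terminators, which would insulate the reporter from upstream read-through transcription. The record lists two retained BsaI sites as the cloning positions but no insert. Given the associated work on modular assembly of zinc finger nucleases, these sites presumably receive target binding sites for the DNA-binding domains under test, so that β-galactosidase output reports binding, although the record does not say this explicitly. A loxP site and a lambda cos site, common in BAC backbones, are also present and account for the Cre/Lox classification. The depositor cautions that the assembled sequence may not be fully accurate.
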