Addgene plasmid #13422: pBAC-lacZ
Purpose: (Empty Backbone)
Depositing lab: Keith Joung. Depositing organization: Massachusetts General Hospital. Publication: Standardized reagents and protocols for engineering zinc finger nucleases by modular assembly. Wright DA, Thibodeau-Beganny S, Sander JD, Winfrey RJ, Hirsh AS, Eichtinger M, Fu F, Porteus MH, Dobbs D, Voytas DF, Joung JK. Nat Protoc. 2006;1(3):1637-52. doi: 10.1038/nprot.2006.259 PubMed 17406455.
Backbone
  Vector backbone: pBAC-lacZ
  Backbone size (bp): 11151
  Vector type: Bacterial Expression, Cre/Lox
Growth in bacteria
  Bacterial resistance: Chloramphenicol, 25 μg/mL
  Growth temperature: 37°C
  Growth strain: DH5alpha
  Copy number: Low Copy
Gene/Insert
  Gene/Insert name: None
  Cloning method: Restriction Enzyme; 5′ cloning site BsaI (not destroyed); 3′ cloning site BsaI (not destroyed)
  Sequencing primers: 5′ CGC CAG GGT TTT CCC AGT CAC GAC
Terms and licenses: Academic/Nonprofit Terms; Industry Terms: Not Available to Industry
Depositor comments: The complete assembled sequence for this plasmid may not be accurate. Addgene suggests sequence verifying the construct before starting your experiments. Bacterial cell-based two-hybrid (B2H) reporter vector. Use 12.5 ug/ml chloramphenicol for growth. The pBAC-lacZ plasmid is a mini-F' that can be replicated in standard E. coli strains, but because it is maintained as a single copy episome, it gives low DNA yields. pBAC-lacZ also contains a second, higher copy number origin of replication (oriV) that is only active in the presence of a trans-acting factor encoded by the trfA gene. Transformax EPI300 cells express trfA from an inducible promoter that we have found is inducible with arabinose. When the trfA gene is induced in Transformax EPI300 cells, the copy number of pBAC-lacZ plasmid is increased in the cells and reasonable yields of plasmid can be obtained using a standard miniprep procedure. Further notes on propagating this plasmid: grow an overnight culture (without arabinose) and then the next morning subculture 1:10 into medium that has a final concentration of arabinose of 1 mM. You then grow this culture for 5 to 6 hours at 37 C and then harvest the DNA.
How to cite: pBAC-lacZ was a gift from Keith Joung (Addgene plasmid # 13422 ; http://n2t.net/addgene:13422 ; RRID:Addgene_13422)
