>Addgene plasmid #13422 | pBAC-lacZ | addgene partial sequence | sequence record 135429 | pBRforEco 5'-AATAGGCGTATCACGAGGC-3'
CGCGATCGCGATGACCGTAGGCGCGCCGGTCTCTATTACATTAGGCACCCCGGGCTTTACACTTTATGCT
TCCGGCTCGTATGTTGTGTCGACCGAGCGGATAACAATTTCACACAGGAAACAGCTATGACCATGATTAC
GAATTTCGACCTGCAGCCAAGCTTGGCACTGGCCGTCGTTTTACAACGTCGTGACTGGGAAAACCCTGGC
GTTACCCAACTTAATCGCCTTGCAGCACATCCCCCTTTCGCCAGCTGGCGTAATAGCGAAGAGGCCCGCA
CCGATCGCCCTTCCCAACAGTTGCGCAGCCTGAATGGCGAATGGCGCTTTGCCTGGTTTCCGGCACCAGA
AGCGGTGCCGGAAAGCTGGCTGGAGTGCGATCTTCCTGAGGCCGATACTGTCGTCGTCCCCTCAAACTGG
CAGATGCACGGTTACGATGCGCCCATCTACACCAACGTGACCTATCCCATTACGGTCAATCCGCCGTTTG
TTCCCACGGAGAATCCGACGGGTTGTTACTCGCTCACATTTAATGTTGATGAAAGCTGGCTACAGGAAGG
CCAGACGCGAATTATTTTTGATGGCGTTAACTCGGCGTTTCATCTGTGGTGCAACGGGCGCTGGGTCGGT
TACGGCCAGGACAGTCGTTTGCCGTCTGAATTTGACCTGAGCGCATTTTTACGCGCCGGAGAAAACCGCC
TCGCGGTGATGGTGCTGCGCTGGAGTGACGGCAGTTATCTGGAAGATCAGGATATGTGGCGGATGAGCGG
CATTTTCCGTGACGTCTCGTTGCTGCATAAACCGACTACACAAATCAGCGATTTCCATGTTGCCACTCGC
TTTAATGATGATTTCAGCCGCGCTGTACTGGAGGCTGAAGTTCAGATGTGCGGCGAGTTGCGTGACTACC
TACGGGTAACAGTTTCTTTATGGCAGGGTGAAACGCAGGTCGCCAGCGGCACCGCGCCTTTCGGCGGTGA
AATTATCGATGA
