>Addgene plasmid #13422 | pBAC-lacZ | addgene partial sequence | sequence record 135430 | LacZ-F 5'-ATGGCGATTACCGTTGATGT-3'
TGGCCTGAACTGCCAGCTGGCGCAGGTAGCAGAGCGGGTAAACTGGCTCGGATTAGGGCCGCAAGAAAAC
TATCCCGACCGCCTTACTGCCGCCTGTTTTGACCGCTGGGATCTGCCATTGTCAGACATGTATACCCCGT
ACGTCTTCCCGAGCGAAAACGGTCTGCGCTGCGGGACGCGCGAATTGAATTATGGCCCACACCAGTGGCG
CGGCGACTTCCAGTTCAACATCAGCCGCTACAGTCAACAGCAACTGATGGAAACCAGCCATCGCCATCTG
CTGCACGCGGAAGAAGGCACATGGCTGAATATCGACGGTTTCCATATGGGGATTGGTGGCGACGACTCCT
GGAGCCCGTCAGTATCGGCGGAATTACAGCTGAGCGCCGGTCGCTACCATTACCAGTTGGTCTGGTGTCA
AAAATAATTAATTAACTCCGGATCTAGAGCCCGCCTAATGAGCGGGCTTTTTTTTCTTAAGGCCGCATCG
AATATAACTTCGTATAATGTATGCTATACGAAGTTATTAGCGATGAGCTCGGACTTCCATTGTTCATTCC
ACGGACAAAAACAGAGAAAGGAAACGACAGAGGCCAAAAAGCTCGCTTTCAGCACCTGTCGTTTCCTTTC
TTTTCAGAGGGTATTTTAAATAAAAACATTAAGTTATGACGAAGAAGAACGGAAACGCCTTAAACCGGAA
AATTTTCATAAATAGCGAAAACCCGCGAGGTCGCCGCCCCGTAACCTGTCGGATCACCGGAAAGGACCCG
TAAAGTGATAATGATTATCATCTACATATCACAACGTGCGTGGAGGCCATCAAACCACGTCAAATAATCA
ATTATGACGCAGGTATCGTATTAATTGATCTGCATCAACTTAACGTAAAAACAACTTCAGACAATACAAA
TCAGCGACACTGAATACGGGGCAACCTCATGTCCGA
